>Addgene plasmid #91375 | pHH0103_DNMBP-4/6 | addgene full sequence | sequence record 192241 | Addgene NGS Result
ATAAAAATAGGCGTATCACGAGGCCCTTTCGTCTTCAAGAATTCCCGACACCATCGAATGGTGCAAAACC
TTTCGCGGTATGGCATGATAGCGCCCGGAAGAGAGTCAATTCAGGGTGGTGAATGTGAAACCAGTAACGT
TATACGATGTCGCAGAGTATGCCGGTGTCTCTTATCAGACCGTTTCCCGCGTGGTGAACCAGGCCAGCCA
CGTTTCTGCGAAAACGCGGGAAAAAGTGGAAGCGGCGATGGCGGAGCTGAATTACATTCCCAACCGCGTG
GCACAACAACTGGCGGGCAAACAGTCGTTGCTGATTGGCGTTGCCACCTCCAGTCTGGCCCTGCACGCGC
CGTCGCAAATTGTCGCGGCGATTAAATCTCGCGCCGATCAACTGGGTGCCAGCGTGGTGGTGTCGATGGT
AGAACGAAGCGGCGTCGAAGCCTGTAAAGCGGCGGTGCACAATCTTCTCGCGCAACGCGTCAGTGGGCTG
ATCATTAACTATCCGCTGGATGACCAGGATGCCATTGCTGTGGAAGCTGCCTGCACTAATGTTCCGGCGT
TATTTCTTGATGTCTCTGACCAGACACCCATCAACAGTATTATTTTCTCCCATGAAGACGGTACGCGACT
GGGCGTGGAGCATCTGGTCGCATTGGGTCACCAGCAAATCGCGCTGTTAGCGGGCCCATTAAGTTCTGTC
TCGGCGCGTCTGCGTCTGGCTGGCTGGCATAAATATCTCACTCGCAATCAAATTCAGCCGATAGCGGAAC
GGGAAGGCGACTGGAGTGCCATGTCCGGTTTTCAACAAACCATGCAAATGCTGAATGAGGGCATCGTTCC
CACTGCGATGCTGGTTGCCAACGATCAGATGGCGCTGGGCGCAATGCGCGCCATTACCGAGTCCGGGCTG
CGCGTTGGTGCGGATATCTCGGTAGTGGGATACGACGATACCGAAGACAGCTCATGTTATATCCCGCCGT
TAACCACCATCAAACAGGATTTTCGCCTGCTGGGGCAAACCAGCGTGGACCGCTTGCTGCAACTCTCTCA
GGGCCAGGCGGTGAAGGGCAATCAGCTGTTGCCCGTCTCACTGGTGAAAAGAAAAACCACCCTGGCGCCC
AATACGCAAACCGCCTCTCCCCGCGCGTTGGCCGATTCATTAATGCAGCTGGCACGACAGGTTTCCCGAC
TGGAAAGCGGGCAGTGAGCGCAACGCAATTAATGTAAGTTAGCTCACTCATTAGGCACAATTCTCATGTT
TGACAGCTTATCATCGACTGCACGGTGCACCAATGCTTCTGGCGTCAGGCAGCCATCGGAAGCTGTGGTA
TGGCTGTGCAGGTCGTAAATCACTGCATAATTCGTGTCGCTCAAGGCGCACTCCCGTTCTGGATAATGTT
TTTTGCGCCGACATCATAACGGTTCTGGCAAATATTCTGAAATGAGCTGTTGACAATTAATCATCGGCTC
GTATAATGTGTGGAATTGTGAGCGGATAACAATTTCACACAGGAAACAGCCAGTCCGTTTAGGTGTTTTC
ACGAGCACTTCACCAACAAGGACCATAGATTATGAAAATCGAAGAACACCATCACCATCACCATTCCAGC
GGTAAGCTTATGTCCCCTATACTAGGTTATTGGAAAATTAAGGGCCTTGTGCAACCCACTCGACTTCTTT
TGGAATATCTTGAAGAAAAATATGAAGAGCATTTGTATGAGCGCGATGAAGGTGATAAATGGCGAAACAA
AAAGTTTGAATTGGGTTTGGAGTTTCCCAATCTTCCTTATTATATTGATGGTGATGTTAAATTAACACAG
TCTATGGCCATCATACGTTATATAGCTGACAAGCACAACATGTTGGGTGGTTGTCCAAAAGAGCGTGCAG
AGATTTCAATGCTTGAAGGAGCGGTTTTGGATATTAGATACGGTGTTTCGAGAATTGCATATAGTAAAGA
CTTTGAAACTCTCAAAGTTGATTTTCTTAGCAAGCTACCTGAAATGCTGAAAATGTTCGAAGATCGTTTA
TGTCATAAAACATATTTAAATGGTGATCATGTAACCCATCCTGACTTCATGTTGTATGACGCTCTTGATG
TTGTTTTATACATGGACCCAATGTGCCTGGATGCGTTCCCAAAATTAGTTTGTTTTAAAAAACGTATTGA
AGCTATCCCACAAATTGATAAGTACTTGAAATCCAGCAAGTATATAGCATGGCCTTTGCAGGGCTGGCAA
GCCACGTTTGGTGGTGGCGACCATCCTCCAAAATCGGATCTGGAAGTTCTGTTCCAGGGGCCCCTGTCCA
GCGGTCTGGTTCCGCGTGGTTCCGGTACCGCGGCCCAGCCGGCCATGGCCCAGGGCGCGCTGACCTATGG
TGTTGCCCTGTATCGTTTTCAAGCCCTGGAACCGAACGAACTGGATTTCGAAGTTGGTGACAAAATCCGT
ATTCTGGCCACCTTAGAAGATGGTTGGCTGGAAGGTTCTCTGAAAGGTCGTACCGGTATCTTTCCGTATC
GTTTCGTTAAACTGTGCCCGGCGGCCGCATA
[142 nt withheld, positions 2552-2693]
C
[98 nt withheld, positions 2695-2792]
AGTTTGTACTGGTGACGAAACTCAGTGTCTAGCTAGAGTGGC
[149 nt withheld, positions 2835-2983]
T
[41 nt withheld, positions 2985-3025]
T
[62 nt withheld, positions 3027-3088]
A
[35 nt withheld, positions 3090-3124]
CCTCCCTCAATCGGTTGAATGTCGCCCTTTTGTCTTTGGCGCTGGTAAACCATATGAA
[86 nt withheld, positions 3183-3268]
T
[54 nt withheld, positions 3270-3323]
CTAGCGCCGCCCTATACCTTGTCTGCCTCCCCGCGTTGCGTCGCGGTGCATGGAGCCGGGCCACCTCGAC
CTGAATGGAAGCCGGCGGCACCTCGCTAACGGATTCACCACTCCAAGAATTGGAGCCAATCAATTCTTGC
GGAGAACTGTGAATGCGCAAACCAACCCTTGGCAGAACATATCCATCGCGTCCGCCATCTCCAGCAGCCG
CACGCGGCGCATCTCGGGCAGCGTTGGGTCCTGGCCACGGGTGCGCATGATCGTGCTCCTGTCGTTGAGG
ACCCGGCTAGGCTGGCGGGGTTGCCTTACTGGTTAGCAGAATGAATCACCGATACGCGAGCGAACGTGAA
GCGACTGCTGCTGCAAAACGTCTGCGACCTGAGCAACAACATGAATGGTCTTCGGTTTCCGTGTTTCGTA
AAGTCTGGAAACGCGGAAGTCAGCGCCCTGCACCATTATGTTCCGGATCTGCATCGCAGGATGCTGCTGG
CTACCCTGTGGAACACCTACATCTGTATTAACGAAGCGCTGGCATTGACCCTGAGTGATTTTTCTCTGGT
CCCGCCGCATCCATACCGCCAGTTGTTTACCCTCACAACGTTCCAGTAACCGGGCATGTTCATCATCAGT
AACCCGTATCGTGAGCATCCTCTCTCGTTTCATCGGTATCATTACCCCCATGAACAGAAATCCCCCTTAC
ACGGAGGCATCAGTGACCAAACAGGAAAAAACCGCCCTTAACATGGCCCGCTTTATCAGAAGCCAGACAT
TAACGCTTCTGGAGAAACTCAACGAGCTGGACGCGGATGAACAGGCAGACATCTGTGAATCGCTTCACGA
CCACGCTGATGAGCTTTACCGCAGGATCCGCGAAATTGTAAGCGTTAATATTTTGTTAAAATTCGCGTTA
AATTTTTGTTAAATCAGCTCATTTTTTAACCAATAGGCCGAAATCGGCAAAATCCCTTATAAATCAAAAG
AATAGACCGAGATAGGGT
[37 nt withheld, positions 4322-4358]
AAAGAACGTGGACTCCAACGTCAAAGG
[49 nt withheld, positions 4386-4434]
T
[91 nt withheld, positions 4436-4526]
G
[124 nt withheld, positions 4528-4651]
CGCGGATCCTGCCTCGCGCGTTTCGGTGATGACGGTGAAAACCTCTGACACATGCAGCTCCCGGAGACGG
TCACAGCTTGTCTGTAAGCGGATGCCGGGAGCAGACAAGCCCGTCAGGGCGCGTCAGCGGGTGTTGGCGG
GTGTCGGGGCGCAGCCATGACCCAGTCACGTAGCGATAGCGGAGTGTATACTGGCTTAACTATGCGGCAT
CAGAGCAGATTGTACTGAGAGTGCACCATATGCGGTGTGAAATACCGCACAGATGCGTAAGGAGAAAATA
CCGCATCAGGCGCTCTTCCGCTTCCTCGCTCACTGACTCGCTGCGCTCGGTCGTTCGGCTGCGGCGAGCG
GTATCAGCTCACTCAAAGGCGGTAATACGGTTATCCACAGAATCAGGGGATAACGCAGGAAAGAACATGT
GAGCAAAAGGCCAGCAAAAGGCCAGGAACCGTAAAAAGGCCGCGTTGCTGGCGTTTTTCCATAGGCTCCG
CCCCCCTGACGAGCATCACAAAAATCGACGCTCAAGTCAGAGGTGGCGAAACCCGACAGGACTATAAAGA
TACCAGGGTTTCCCCCTGGAAGCTCCCTCGTGCGCTCTCCTGTTCCGACCCTGCCGCTTACCGGATACCT
GTCCGCCTTTCTCCCTTCGGGAAGCGTGGCGCTTTCTCATAGCTCACGCTGTAGGTATCTCAGTTCGGTG
TAGGTCGTTCGCTCCAAGCTGGGCTGTGTGCACGAACCCCCCGTTCAGCCCGACCGCTGCGCCTTATCCG
GTAACTATCGTCTTGAGTCCAACCCGGTAAGACACGACTTATCGCCACTGGCAGCAGCCACTGGTAACAG
GATTAGCAGAGCGAGGTATGTAGGCGGTGCTACAGAGTTCTTGAAGTGGTGGCCTAACTACGGCTACACT
AGAAGGACAGTATTTGGTATCTGCGCTCTGCTGAAGCCAGTTACCTTCGGAAAAAGAGTTGGTAGCTCTT
GATCCGGCAAACAAACCACCGCTGGTAGCGGTGGTTTTTTTGTTTGCAAGCAGCAGATTACGCGCAGAAA
AAAAGGATCTCAAGAAGATCCTTTGATCTTTTCTACGGGGTCTGACGCTCAGTGGAACGAAAACTCACGT
TAAGGGATTTTGGTCATGAGATTATCAAAAAGGATCTTCACCTAGATCCTTTTAAATTAAAAATGAAGTT
TTAAATCAATCTAAAGTATATATGAGTAAACTTGGTCTGACAGTTACCAATGCTTAATCAGTGAGGCACC
TATCTCAGCGATCTGTCTATTTCGTTCATCCATAGTTGCCTGACTCCCCGTCGTGTAGATAACTACGATA
CGGGAGGGCTTACCATCTGGCCCCAGTGCTGCAATGATACCGCGAGACCCACGCTCACCGGCTCCAGATT
TATCAGCAATAAACCAGCCAGCCGGAAGGGCCGAGCGCAGAAGTGGTCCTGCAACTTTATCCGCCTCCAT
CCAGTCTATTAATTGTTGCCGGGAAGCTAGAGTAAGTAGTTCGCCAGTTAATAGTTTGCGCAACGTTGTT
GCCATTGCTGCAGGCATCGTGGTGTCACGCTCGTCGTTTGGTATGGCTTCATTCAGCTCCGGTTCCCAAC
GATCAAGGCGAGTTACATGATCCCCCATATTGTGCAAAAAAGCGGTTAGCTCCTTCGGTCCTCCGATCGT
TGTCAGAAGTAAGTTGGCCGCAGTGTTATCACTCATGGTTATGGCAGCACTGCATAATTCTCTTACTGTC
ATGCCATCCGTAAGATGCTTTTCTGTGACTGGTGAGTACTCAACCAAGTCATTCTGAGAATAGTGTATGC
GGCGACCGAGTTGCTCTTGCCCGGCGTCAACACGGGATAATACCGCGCCACATAGCAGAACTTTAAAAGT
GCTCATCATTGGAAAACGTTCTTCGGGGCGAAAACTCTCAAGGATCTTACCGCTGTTGAGATCCAGTTCG
ATGTAACCCACTCGTGCACCCAACTGATCTTCAGCATCTTTTACTTTCACCAGCGTTTCTGGGTGAGCAA
AAACAGGAAGGCAAAATGCCGCAAAAAAGGGAATAAGGGCGACACGGAAATGTTGAATACTCATACTCTT
CCTTTTTCAATATTATTGAAGCATTTATCAGGGTTATTGTCTCATGAGCGGATACATATTTGAATGTATT
TAGAAAAATAAACAAATAGGGGTTCCGCGCACATTTCCCCGAAAAGTGCCACCTGACGTCTAAGAAACCA
TTATTATCATGACATTAACCT
Features (pLannotate 1.2.2; 21 found; start..end, strand, type, name):
     47..124     +  promoter       lacIq promoter: lacI (mutant); In the lacIq allele, a single base change in the promoter boosts expression of the lacI gene about 10-fold.
    125..1207    +  CDS            lacI: lac repressor; lacI; The lac repressor binds to the lac operator to inhibit transcription in E. coli. This inhibition can be relieved by adding lactose or isopropyl-β-D-thiogalactopyranoside (IPTG).
   1220..1241    +  protein_bind   CAP binding site: CAP binding activates transcription in the presence of cAMP. E. coli catabolite activator protein
   1260..1277    +  promoter       tet promoter (fragment): E. coli promoter for tetracycline efflux protein gene
   1450..1478    +  promoter       tac promoter: strong E. coli promoter; hybrid between the trp and lac UV5 promoters
   1486..1502    +  protein_bind   lac operator: The lac repressor binds to the lac operator to inhibit transcription in E. coli. This inhibition can be relieved by adding lactose or isopropyl-β-D-thiogalactopyranoside (IPTG). lac repressor encoded by lacI
   1587..1604    +  CDS            6xHis: 6xHis affinity tag
   1620..2273    +  CDS            GST26_SCHJA: Experimental evidence at protein level: Swiss-Prot protein existence level 1. GST isoenzymes appear to play a central role in the parasite detoxification system. Other functions are also suspected including a role in increasing the solubility of haematin in the parasite gut. From Schistosoma japonicum (Blood fluke).
   2361..2543    +  CDS            Dnmbp (fragment): DNMBP_RAT - Also known as Tuba From Rattus norvegicus (Rat).
   2556..2603    +  terminator     fd terminator (sequence withheld): central terminator from bacteriophage fd (Otsuka and Kunisawa, 1982)
   2608..2820    +  CDS            M13 gene III (fragment) (sequence partly withheld): pIII; III; minor coat protein
   2835..3305    +  CDS            M13 gene III (fragment) (sequence partly withheld): pIII; III; minor coat protein
   3327..3397    +  CDS            TcR (fragment): tetracycline efflux protein; tet; confers resistance to tetracycline
   3639..4019    -  CDS            YPB1_ECOLX: Protein predicted: Swiss-Prot protein existence level 4. From Escherichia coli.
   4036..4187    +  CDS            rop (fragment): Rop protein, which maintains plasmids at low copy number; rop
   4223..4651    -  rep_origin     f1 ori (sequence partly withheld): f1 bacteriophage origin of replication; arrow indicates direction of (+) strand synthesis
   4660..4699    +  CDS            rop (fragment): Rop protein, which maintains plasmids at low copy number; rop
   4801..4941    +  misc_feature   bom: basis of mobility region from pBR322
   5127..5714    -  rep_origin     ori: high-copy-number ColE1/pMB1/pBR322/pUC origin of replication
   5888..6745    -  CDS            bla: BLAT_ECOLX - Experimental evidence at protein level: Swiss-Prot protein existence level 1. TEM-type are the most prevalent beta-lactamases in enterobacteria; they hydrolyze the beta-lactam bond in susceptible beta-lactam antibiotics, thus conferring resistance to penicillins and cephalosporins. TEM-3 and TEM-4 are capable of hydrolyzing cefotaxime and ceftazidime. TEM-5 is capable of hydrolyzing ceftazidime. TEM-6 is capable of hydrolyzing ceftazidime and aztreonam. TEM-8/CAZ-2, TEM- 16/CAZ-7 and TEM-24/CAZ-6 are markedly active against ceftazidime. IRT- 4 shows resistance to beta-lactamase in
   6746..6850    -  promoter       AmpR promoter: bla
