[The description below was written by a language model from this plasmid's Addgene catalogue record and pLannotate feature annotations shown in this document.]
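Description:
pHH0103_DNMBP-4/6 is a bacterial expression plasmid of about 6.9 kb, built on the pHH0103 backbone, for producing and purifying one SH3 domain of human DNMBP (dynamin-binding protein, also called Tuba or ARHGEF36). The name suggests the fourth of the protein's six SH3 domains, although the record does not spell this out. The roughly 221 bp insert was cloned between SfiI and NotI sites. The automated annotation labels it as a fragment matching rat Dnmbp, which most likely reflects sequence conservation in the reference database rather than the true source, since the catalogue lists the insert as human.

Expression is driven by the strong hybrid tac promoter under control of a lac operator. A plasmid-borne lacI gene with the lacIq promoter supplies high repressor levels, so transcription is kept off until it is induced with IPTG. The open reading frame begins with a 6xHis tag followed by Schistosoma japonicum glutathione S-transferase, with the SH3 domain downstream. This arrangement is consistent with a doubly tagged His-GST fusion that can be purified on nickel or glutathione resins. A phage fd terminator follows the insert.

Fragments of M13 gene III after the terminator, together with partial tetracycline-resistance and rop sequences, appear to be remnants of a phagemid and pBR322-type ancestry rather than functional parts. The plasmid replicates from a ColE1/pBR322-type origin with a bom site and is catalogued as low copy. It also carries an f1 origin, and selection is by ampicillin through the bla gene. The construct belongs to a collection used to profile the binding specificities of the human SH3 domain family.
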