Addgene plasmid #91375: pHH0103_DNMBP-4/6
Purpose: Protein expression and purification of human SH3 domain construct DNMBP-4/6
Depositing lab: Sachdev Sidhu. Depositing organization: University of Toronto. Publication: Comprehensive Analysis of the Human SH3 Domain Family Reveals a Wide Variety of Non-canonical Specificities. Teyra J, Huang H, Jain S, Guan X, Dong A, Liu Y, Tempel W, Min J, Tong Y, Kim PM, Bader GD, Sidhu SS. Structure. 2017 Oct 3;25(10):1598-1610.e3. doi: 10.1016/j.str.2017.07.017. Epub 2017 Sep 7. PubMed 28890361.
Backbone
  Vector backbone: pHH0103
  Vector type: Bacterial Expression
Growth in bacteria
  Bacterial resistance: Ampicillin, 100 μg/mL
  Growth temperature: 37°C
  Growth strain: DH5alpha
  Copy number: Low Copy
Gene/Insert
  Gene/Insert name: DNMBP-4/6
  Species: H. sapiens (human)
  Insert size (bp): 221
  Entrez Gene: DNMBP (a.k.a. ARHGEF36, CTRCT48, TUBA)
  Cloning method: Restriction Enzyme; 5′ cloning site Sfi1 (unknown if destroyed); 3′ cloning site Not1 (unknown if destroyed)
Terms and licenses: Academic/Nonprofit Terms; Industry Terms: Not Available to Industry
How to cite: pHH0103_DNMBP-4/6 was a gift from Sachdev Sidhu (Addgene plasmid # 91375 ; http://n2t.net/addgene:91375 ; RRID:Addgene_91375)
