>Addgene plasmid #91375 | pHH0103_DNMBP-4/6 | depositor partial sequence | sequence record 175863 | insert sequence
GGTACCGAATTCGGATCCGCGCGCTGACCTATGGTGTTGCCCTGTATCGTTTTCAAGCCCTGGAACCGAA
CGAACTGGATTTCGAAGTTGGTGACAAAATCCGTATTCTGGCCACCTTAGAAGATGGTTGGCTGGAAGGT
TCTCTGAAAGGTCGTACCGGTATCTTTCCGTATCGTTTCGTTAAACTGTGCCCGGCGGCCGCTAGCTAAG
TCGACGAGCTC
